>Addgene plasmid #39541 | pGFH-14c | addgene full sequence | sequence record 338513 | Addgene NGS Result-d14779983
CGTTACATAACTTACGGTAAATGGCCCGCCTGGCTGACCGCCCAACGACCCCCGCCCATTGACGTCAATA
ATGACGTATGTTCCCATAGTAACGCCAATAGGGACTTTCCATTGACGTCAATGGGTGGAGTATTTACGGT
AAACTGCCCACTTGGCAGTACATCAAGTGTATCATATGCCAAGTACGCCCCCTATTGACGTCAATGACGG
TAAATGGCCCGCCTGGCATTATGCCCAGTACATGACCTTATGGGACTTTCCTACTTGGCAGTACATCTAC
GTATTAGTCATCGCTATTACCATGGTGATGCGGTTTTGGCAGTACATCAATGGGCGTGGATAGCGGTTTG
ACTCACGGGGATTTCCAAGTCTCCACCCCATTGACGTCAATGGGAGTTTGTTTTGGCACCAAAATCAACG
GGACTTTCCAAAATGTCGTAACAACTCCGCCCCATTGACGCAAATGGGCGGTAGGCGTGTACGGTGGGAG
GTCTATATAAGCAGAGCTGGTTTAGTGAACCGTCAGATCCGCTAGCGCTACCGGTCGCCACCATGGTGAG
CAAGGGCGAGGAGCTGTTCACCGGGGTGGTGCCCATCCTGGTCGAGCTGGACGGCGACGTAAACGGCCAC
AAGTTCAGCGTGTCCGGCGAGGGCGAGGGCGATGCCACCTACGGCAAGCTGACCCTGAAGTTCATCTGCA
CCACCGGCAAGCTGCCCGTGCCCTGGCCCACCCTCGTGACCACCCTGACCTACGGCGTGCAGTGCTTCAG
CCGCTACCCCGACCACATGAAGCAGCACGACTTCTTCAAGTCCGCCATGCCCGAAGGCTACGTCCAGGAG
CGCACCATCTTCTTCAAGGACGACGGCAACTACAAGACCCGCGCCGAGGTGAAGTTCGAGGGCGACACCC
TGGTGAACCGCATCGAGCTGAAGGGCATCGACTTCAAGGAGGACGGCAACATCCTGGGGCACAAGCTGGA
GTACAACTACAACAGCCACAACGTCTATATCATGGCCGACAAGCAGAAGAACGGCATCAAGGTGAACTTC
AAGATCCGCCACAACATCGAGGACGGCAGCGTGCAGCTCGCCGACCACTACCAGCAGAACACCCCCATCG
GCGACGGCCCCGTGCTGCTGCCCGACAACCACTACCTGAGCACCCAGTCCGCCCTGAGCAAAGACCCCAA
CGAGAAGCGCGATCACATGGTCCTGCTGGAGTTCGTGACCGCCGCCGGGATCACTCTCGGCATGGACGAG
CTGTACAAGTCCGGACTCAGATCTCGAGCTCAAGCTTCGAATTCTATGGTGTTGTTGGAGAGCGAGCAGT
TCCTGACGGAGCTGACCAGACTTTTCCAGAAGTGCCGGACGTCGGGCAGCGTCTATATCACCTTGAAGAA
GTATGACGGTCGAACCAAACCCATTCCAAAGAAAGGTACTGTGGAGGGCTTTGAGCCCGCAGACAACAAG
TGTCTGTTAAGAGCTACCGATGGGAAGAAGAAGATCAGCACTGTGGTGAGCTCCAAGGAAGTGAATAAGT
TTCAGATGGCTTATTCAAACCTCCTTAGAGCTAACATGGATGGGTTGAAGAAGAGAGACAAAAAGAACAA
AACTAAGAAGACCAAAGCAGCAGCAGCAGCAGCAGCAGCAGCACCTGCCGCAGCAGCAACAGCAGCAACA
ACAGCAGCAACAACAGCAGCAACAGCAGCACAGTAAAGGGCATACCCGGGATCCACCGGATCTAGATAAC
TGATCATAATCAGCCATACCACATTTGTAGAGGTTTTACTTGCTTTAAAAAACCTCCCACACCTCCCCCT
GAACCTGAAACATAAAATGAATGCAATTGTTGTTGTTAACTTGTTTATTGCAGCTTATAATGGTTACAAA
TAAAGCAATAGCATCACAAATTTCACAAATAAAGCATTTTTTTCACTGCATTCTAGTTGTGGTTTGTCCA
AACTCATCAATGTATCTTAACGCGTAAATTGTAAGCGTTAATATTTTGTTAAAATTCGCGTTAAATTTTT
GTTAAATCAGCTCATTTTTTAACCAATAGGCCGAAATCGGCAAAATCCCTTATAAATCAAAAGAATAGAC
CGAGATAGGGT
[37 nt withheld, positions 2112-2148]
AAAGAACGTGGACTCCAACGTCAAAGG
[49 nt withheld, positions 2176-2224]
T
[91 nt withheld, positions 2226-2316]
G
[124 nt withheld, positions 2318-2441]
CAGGTGGCACTTTTCGGGGAAATGTGCGCGGAACCCCTATTTGTTTATTTTTCTAAATACATTCAAATAT
GTATCCGCTCATGAGACAATAACCCTGATAAATGCTTCAATAATATTGAAAAAGGAAGAGTCCTGAGGCG
GAAAGAACCAGCTGTGGAATGTGTGTCAGTTAGGGTGTGGAAAGTCCCCAGGCTCCCCAGCAGGCAGAAG
TATGCAAAGCATGCATCTCAATTAGTCAGCAACCAGGTGTGGAAAGTCCCCAGGCTCCCCAGCAGGCAGA
AGTATGCAAAGCATGCATCTCAATTAGTCAGCAACCATAGTCCCGCCCCTAACTCCGCCCATCCCGCCCC
TAACTCCGCCCAGTTCCGCCCATTCTCCGCCCCATGGCTGACTAATTTTTTTTATTTATGCAGAGGCCGA
GGCCGCCTCGGCCTCTGAGCTATTCCAGAAGTAGTGAGGAGGCTTTTTTGGAGGCCTAGGCTTTTGCAAA
GATCGATCAAGAGACAGGATGAGGATCGTTTCGCATGATTGAACAAGATGGATTGCACGCAGGTTCTCCG
GCCGCTTGGGTGGAGAGGCTATTCGGCTATGACTGGGCACAACAGACAATCGGCTGCTCTGATGCCGCCG
TGTTCCGGCTGTCAGCGCAGGGGCGCCCGGTTCTTTTTGTCAAGACCGACCTGTCCGGTGCCCTGAATGA
ACTGCAAGACGAGGCAGCGCGGCTATCGTGGCTGGCCACGACGGGCGTTCCTTGCGCAGCTGTGCTCGAC
GTTGTCACTGAAGCGGGAAGGGACTGGCTGCTATTGGGCGAAGTGCCGGGGCAGGATCTCCTGTCATCTC
ACCTTGCTCCTGCCGAGAAAGTATCCATCATGGCTGATGCAATGCGGCGGCTGCATACGCTTGATCCGGC
TACCTGCCCATTCGACCACCAAGCGAAACATCGCATCGAGCGAGCACGTACTCGGATGGAAGCCGGTCTT
GTCGATCAGGATGATCTGGACGAAGAGCATCAGGGGCTCGCGCCAGCCGAACTGTTCGCCAGGCTCAAGG
CGAGCATGCCCGACGGCGAGGATCTCGTCGTGACCCATGGCGATGCCTGCTTGCCGAATATCATGGTGGA
AAATGGCCGCTTTTCTGGATTCATCGACTGTGGCCGGCTGGGTGTGGCGGACCGCTATCAGGACATAGCG
TTGGCTACCCGTGATATTGCTGAAGAGCTTGGCGGCGAATGGGCTGACCGCTTCCTCGTGCTTTACGGTA
TCGCCGCTCCCGATTCGCAGCGCATCGCCTTCTATCGCCTTCTTGACGAGTTCTTCTGAGCGGGACTCTG
GGGTTCGAAATGACCGACCAAGCGACGCCCAACCTGCCATCACGAGATTTCGATTCCACCGCCGCCTTCT
ATGAAAGGTTGGGCTTCGGAATCGTTTTCCGGGACGCCGGCTGGATGATCCTCCAGCGCGGGGATCTCAT
GCTGGAGTTCTTCGCCCACCCTAGGGGGAGGCTAACTGAAACACGGAAGGAGACAATACCGGAAGGAACC
CGCGCTATGACGGCAATAAAAAGACAGAATAAAACGCACGGTGTTGGGTCGTTTGTTCATAAACGCGGGG
TTCGGTCCCAGGGCTGGCACTCTGTCGATACCCCACCGAGACCCCATTGGGGCCAATACGCCCGCGTTTC
TTCCTTTTCCCCACCCCACCCCCCAAGTTCGGGTGAAGGCCCAGGGCTCGCAGCCAACGTCGGGGCGGCA
GGCCCTGCCATAGCCTCAGGTTACTCATATATACTTTAGATTGATTTAAAACTTCATTTTTAATTTAAAA
GGATCTAGGTGAAGATCCTTTTTGATAATCTCATGACCAAAATCCCTTAACGTGAGTTTTCGTTCCACTG
AGCGTCAGACCCCGTAGAAAAGATCAAAGGATCTTCTTGAGATCCTTTTTTTCTGCGCGTAATCTGCTGC
TTGCAAACAAAAAAACCACCGCTACCAGCGGTGGTTTGTTTGCCGGATCAAGAGCTACCAACTCTTTTTC
CGAAGGTAACTGGCTTCAGCAGAGCGCAGATACCAAATACTGTTCTTCTAGTGTAGCCGTAGTTAGGCCA
CCACTTCAAGAACTCTGTAGCACCGCCTACATACCTCGCTCTGCTAATCCTGTTACCAGTGGCTGCTGCC
AGTGGCGATAAGTCGTGTCTTACCGGGTTGGACTCAAGACGATAGTTACCGGATAAGGCGCAGCGGTCGG
GCTGAACGGGGGGTTCGTGCACACAGCCCAGCTTGGAGCGAACGACCTACACCGAACTGAGATACCTACA
GCGTGAGCTATGAGAAAGCGCCACGCTTCCCGAAGGGAGAAAGGCGGACAGGTATCCGGTAAGCGGCAGG
GTCGGAACAGGAGAGCGCACGAGGGAGCTTCCAGGGGGAAACGCCTGGTATCTTTATAGTCCTGTCGGGT
TTCGCCACCTCTGACTTGAGCGTCGATTTTTGTGATGCTCGTCAGGGGGGCGGAGCCTATGGAAAAACGC
CAGCAACGCGGCCTTTTTACGGTTCCTGGCCTTTTGCTGGCCTTTTGCTCACATGTTCTTTCCTGCGTTA
TCCCCTGATTCTGTGGATAACCGTATTACCGCCATGCATTAGTTATTAATAGTAATCAATTACGGGGTCA
TTAGTTCATAGCCCATATATGGAGTTCCG
Features (pLannotate 1.2.2; 17 found; start..end, strand, type, name):
      1..304     +  enhancer       CMV enhancer: human cytomegalovirus immediate early enhancer
    305..508     +  promoter       CMV promoter: human cytomegalovirus (CMV) immediate early promoter
    553..1269    +  CDS            EGFP: EGFP is a basic (constitutively fluorescent) green fluorescent protein published in 1996, derived from Aequorea victoria. It is reported to be a rapidly-maturing weak dimer with moderate acid sensitivity.
   1270..1305    +  misc_feature   MCS (fragment): multiple cloning site
   1306..1602    +  CDS            SRP14 (fragment): SRP14_CANLF - Experimental evidence at protein level: Swiss-Prot protein existence level 1. Signal-recognition-particle assembly has a crucial role in targeting secretory proteins to the rough endoplasmic reticulum membrane. SRP9 together with SRP14 and the Alu portion of the SRP RNA, constitutes the elongation arrest domain of SRP. The complex of SRP9 and SRP14 is required for SRP RNA binding. From Canis lupus familiaris (Dog) (Canis familiaris).
   1624..1641    -  CDS            Thy1.1 (fragment): mouse GPI-anchored cell surface glycoprotein of the immunoglobulin superfamily This allele of Thy1 is also known as CD90.1.
   1751..1835    +  CDS            large T antigen (fragment): large T antigen from SV40 (simian virus 40)
   1858..1979    +  polyA_signal   SV40 poly(A) signal: SV40 polyadenylation signal
   2013..2441    -  rep_origin     f1 ori (sequence partly withheld): f1 bacteriophage origin of replication; arrow indicates direction of (+) strand synthesis
   2468..2572    +  promoter       AmpR promoter: bla
   2574..2931    +  promoter       SV40 promoter: SV40 enhancer and early promoter
   2966..3760    +  CDS            NeoR/KanR: aminoglycoside phosphotransferase from Tn5; aph(3')-II (or nptII); confers resistance to neomycin, kanamycin, and G418 (Geneticin®)
   3781..3933    +  CDS            ble (fragment): BLE_KLEPN - Experimental evidence at protein level: Swiss-Prot protein existence level 1. Binding protein with a strong affinity to the bleomycin family of antibiotics. Binds to CL990; an antimitotic-antibiotic compound. From Klebsiella pneumoniae.
   3992..4039    +  polyA_signal   HSV TK poly(A) signal: herpes simplex virus thymidine kinase polyadenylation signal (Cole and Stacy, 1985)
   4130..4146    -  polyA_signal   bGH poly(A) signal (fragment): bovine growth hormone polyadenylation signal
   4368..4956    +  rep_origin     ori: high-copy-number ColE1/pMB1/pBR322/pUC origin of replication
   5071..5130    +  enhancer       CMV enhancer (fragment): human cytomegalovirus immediate early enhancer
