[The description below was written by a language model from this plasmid's Addgene catalogue record and pLannotate feature annotations shown in this document.]
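Description:
pGFH-14c is a mammalian expression plasmid built on a pEGFP-C1-type backbone (listed as pEGFP-C1P) that expresses human SRP14 fused at its N terminus to EGFP. The fusion is driven by the human cytomegalovirus immediate early enhancer and promoter. The EGFP coding sequence runs through a short remnant of the multiple cloning site into the SRP14 insert, which was placed between EcoRI and XmaI sites that are both retained, and the transcript ends at an SV40 polyadenylation signal. The automated annotation matches the insert to the dog SRP14 protein entry as a fragment of about 300 nt. This most likely reflects the high conservation of the protein, since the catalogue lists the insert as human. The record does not say whether the construct carries the full-length coding region, a truncation or another variant.

The plasmid is propagated in E. coli through a high-copy ColE1/pUC-type origin, and it also carries an f1 phage origin. A single NeoR/KanR cassette (Tn5 aminoglycoside phosphotransferase) serves both hosts. A bacterial bla promoter gives kanamycin resistance in bacteria, and the SV40 enhancer/early promoter with the HSV TK polyadenylation signal allows G418 selection of transfected mammalian cells. The short Thy1.1, large T antigen, ble and bGH hits in the table are probably incidental fragment matches rather than functional elements.

SRP14, together with SRP9 and the Alu portion of SRP RNA, forms the elongation arrest domain of the signal recognition particle. The associated study examined how SRP slows translation to keep nascent chains translocation-competent, so the plasmid fits fluorescently traceable expression of SRP14 in mammalian cells. The repository's sequencing found a few nucleotide mismatches relative to the depositor's sequence, and these are not known to affect function.
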