Addgene plasmid #39541: pGFH-14c
Depositing lab: Katharina Strub. Depositing organization: University of Geneva. Publication: SRP keeps polypeptides translocation-competent by slowing translation to match limiting ER-targeting sites. Lakkaraju AK, Mary C, Scherrer A, Johnson AE, Strub K. Cell. 2008 May 2;133(3):440-51. 10.1016/j.cell.2008.02.049 PubMed 18455985.
Backbone
  Vector backbone: pEGFP-C1P
  Total vector size (bp): 5123
  Vector type: Mammalian Expression
Growth in bacteria
  Bacterial resistance: Kanamycin, 50 μg/mL
  Growth temperature: 37°C
  Growth strain: DH5alpha
  Copy number: Unknown
Gene/Insert
  Gene/Insert name: SRP14
  Species: H. sapiens (human)
  GenBank ID: X73459.1
  Entrez Gene: SRP14 (a.k.a. ALURBP)
  Promoter: CMV
  Tag / fusion protein: EGFP (N terminal on insert)
  Cloning method: Restriction Enzyme; 5′ cloning site Eco R1 (not destroyed); 3′ cloning site Xma I (not destroyed)
  Sequencing primers: 5′ GAAGCGCGATCACATGGTCC; 3′ GTTCAGGGGGAGGTGTGGGAG
Terms and licenses: Academic/Nonprofit Terms; Industry Terms: Not Available to Industry
Depositor comments: Please note that Addgene's sequencing results identified nucleotide mismatches at bp# 1540, 1645, 1750 and 1774-80 when compared to the full plasmid sequence provided by the depositing laboratory. These differences are not known to affect plasmid function.
How to cite: pGFH-14c was a gift from Katharina Strub (Addgene plasmid # 39541 ; http://n2t.net/addgene:39541 ; RRID:Addgene_39541)
