>Addgene plasmid #39541 | pGFH-14c | addgene partial sequence | sequence record 51956 | EGFP-C 5'-CATGGTCCTGCTGGAGTTCGTG-3'
AGTCCGGACTCAGATCTCGAGCTCAAGCTTCGAATTCTATGGTGTTGTTGGAGAGCGAGCAGTTCCTGAC
GGAGCTGACCAGACTTTTCCAGAAGTGCCGGACGTCGGGCAGCGTCTATATCACCTTGAAGAAGTATGAC
GGTCGAACCAAACCCATTCCAAAGAAAGGTACTGTGGAGGGCTTTGAGCCCGCAGACAACAAGTGTCTGT
TAAGAGCTACCGATGGGAAGAAGAAGATCAGCACTGTGGTGAGCTCCAAGGAAGTGAATAAGTTTCAGAT
GGCTTATTCAAACCTCCTTAGAGCTAACATGGATGGGTTGAAGAAGAGAGACAAAAAGAACAAAACTAAG
AAGACCAAAGCAGCAGCAGCAGCAGCAGCAGCAGCACCTGCCGCAGCAGCAACAGCAGCAACAACAGCAG
CAACAACAGCAGCAACAGCAGCACAGTAAAGGGCATACCCGGGATCCACCGGATCTAGATAACTGATCAT
AATCAGCCATACCACATTTGTAGAGGTTTTACTTGCTTTAAAAAACCTCCCACACCTCCCCCTGAACCTG
AAACATAAAATGAATGCAATTGTTGTTGTTAACTTGTTTATTGCAGCTTATAATGGTTACAAATAAAGCA
ATAGCATCACAAATTTCACAAATAAAGCATTTTTTTCACTGCATTCTAGTTGTGGTTTGTCCAAACTCAT
CAATGTATCTTAACGCGTAAATTGTAAGCGTTAATATTTTGTTAAAATTCGCGTTAAATTTTTGTTAAAT
CAGCTCATTTTTTAACCAATAGGCCGAAATCGGCAAAATCCCTTATAAATCAAAAGAATAGACCGAGATA
GGGTTGAGTGTTGTTCCAGTTTG
